Addgene plasmid #36209: pPalmitoyl-mTurquoise2
Purpose: In vivo visualization of the membrane (can be used for colocalization studies)
Depositing lab: Dorus Gadella. Depositing organization: University of Amsterdam. Publication: Structure-guided evolution of cyan fluorescent proteins towards a quantum yield of 93%. Goedhart J, von Stetten D, Noirclerc-Savoye M, Lelimousin M, Joosen L, Hink MA, van Weeren L, Gadella TW Jr, Royant A. Nat Commun. 2012 Mar 20;3:751. doi: 10.1038/ncomms1738. PubMed 22434194.
Backbone
  Vector backbone: pmTurquoise2-N1
  Total vector size (bp): 4765
  Vector type: Mammalian Expression
  Selectable markers: Neomycin (select with G418)
Growth in bacteria
  Bacterial resistance: Kanamycin, 50 μg/mL
  Growth temperature: 37°C
  Growth strain: DH5alpha
  Copy number: High Copy
Gene/Insert
  Gene/Insert name: p63(1-29) (alt name: palmitoylation sequence)
  Species: H. sapiens (human)
  Insert size (bp): 87
  GenBank ID: NM_182947
  Entrez Gene: ARHGEF25 (a.k.a. GEFT, p63RhoGEF)
  Promoter: CMV
  Tag / fusion protein: mTurquoise2 (C terminal on backbone)
  Cloning method: Restriction Enzyme; 5′ cloning site KpnI (not destroyed); 3′ cloning site AgeI (not destroyed)
  Sequencing primers: 5′ AGGTCTATATAAGCAGAGC
Terms and licenses: Academic/Nonprofit Terms; Industry Terms: Not Available to Industry
How to cite: pPalmitoyl-mTurquoise2 was a gift from Dorus Gadella (Addgene plasmid # 36209 ; http://n2t.net/addgene:36209 ; RRID:Addgene_36209)
