[The description below was written by a language model from this plasmid's Addgene catalogue record and pLannotate feature annotations shown in this document.]
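Description:
pPalmitoyl-mTurquoise2 is a mammalian expression plasmid built on the pmTurquoise2-N1 backbone that produces a membrane-targeted cyan fluorescent protein. The insert is an 87 bp fragment encoding the first 29 amino acids of human p63RhoGEF (ARHGEF25), which acts as a palmitoylation signal. It was cloned between the KpnI and AgeI sites of the multiple cloning site, placing it in frame upstream of mTurquoise2, so the fluorescent protein sits at the C terminus of the short targeting peptide. mTurquoise2 is a mammalian codon-optimized, enhanced monomeric CFP variant. Lipid modification of the leader peptide anchors the fusion to cellular membranes. Transcription is driven by the human cytomegalovirus immediate early enhancer and promoter and is terminated by an SV40 polyadenylation signal.

The plasmid replicates at high copy number in E. coli through a ColE1/pUC-type origin and also carries an f1 bacteriophage origin. A single Tn5 aminoglycoside phosphotransferase gene (NeoR/KanR) serves both hosts. A bacterial bla-type promoter drives it for kanamycin selection in E. coli, and the SV40 enhancer/early promoter drives it for G418 selection of stably transfected mammalian cells, with an HSV TK polyadenylation signal downstream. The short large T antigen, ble and bGH poly(A) matches in the annotation are fragments only and are probably not functional elements. The sequenced record is 4,813 nt, slightly longer than the catalogued total of 4,765 bp.

The construct is intended for visualizing membranes in living cells and can serve as a cyan membrane marker in colocalization studies with other fluorescent fusions.
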