Features (pLannotate 1.2.2; 15 found; start..end, strand, type, name):
     61..364     +  enhancer       CMV enhancer: human cytomegalovirus immediate early enhancer
    365..568     +  promoter       CMV promoter: human cytomegalovirus (CMV) immediate early promoter
    591..650     +  misc_feature   MCS (fragment): multiple cloning site
    654..740     +  CDS            palmitoylation signal: palmitoylation signal consisting of the first 29 amino acids of p63RhoGEF (Goedhart et al., 2013)
    759..1478    +  CDS            mTurquoise2: enhanced monomeric variant of CFP (Goedhart et al., 2012) mammalian codon-optimized
   1495..1578    +  CDS            large T antigen (fragment): large T antigen from SV40 (simian virus 40)
   1601..1722    +  polyA_signal   SV40 poly(A) signal: SV40 polyadenylation signal
   1756..2184    -  rep_origin     f1 ori (sequence partly withheld): f1 bacteriophage origin of replication; arrow indicates direction of (+) strand synthesis
   2211..2315    +  promoter       AmpR promoter: bla
   2317..2674    +  promoter       SV40 promoter: SV40 enhancer and early promoter
   2709..3503    +  CDS            NeoR/KanR: aminoglycoside phosphotransferase from Tn5; aph(3')-II (or nptII); confers resistance to neomycin, kanamycin, and G418 (Geneticin®)
   3524..3676    +  CDS            ble (fragment): BLE_KLEPN - Experimental evidence at protein level: Swiss-Prot protein existence level 1. Binding protein with a strong affinity to the bleomycin family of antibiotics. Binds to CL990; an antimitotic-antibiotic compound. From Klebsiella pneumoniae.
   3735..3782    +  polyA_signal   HSV TK poly(A) signal: herpes simplex virus thymidine kinase polyadenylation signal (Cole and Stacy, 1985)
   3873..3889    -  polyA_signal   bGH poly(A) signal (fragment): bovine growth hormone polyadenylation signal
   4111..4699    +  rep_origin     ori: high-copy-number ColE1/pMB1/pBR322/pUC origin of replication
>Addgene plasmid #36209 | pPalmitoyl-mTurquoise2 | addgene full sequence | sequence record 349862 | Addgene NGS Result
TAGTTATTAATAGTAATCAATTACGGGGTCATTAGTTCATAGCCCATATATGGAGTTCCGCGTTACATAA
CTTACGGTAAATGGCCCGCCTGGCTGACCGCCCAACGACCCCCGCCCATTGACGTCAATAATGACGTATG
TTCCCATAGTAACGCCAATAGGGACTTTCCATTGACGTCAATGGGTGGAGTATTTACGGTAAACTGCCCA
CTTGGCAGTACATCAAGTGTATCATATGCCAAGTACGCCCCCTATTGACGTCAATGACGGTAAATGGCCC
GCCTGGCATTATGCCCAGTACATGACCTTATGGGACTTTCCTACTTGGCAGTACATCTACGTATTAGTCA
TCGCTATTACCATGGTGATGCGGTTTTGGCAGTACATCAATGGGCGTGGATAGCGGTTTGACTCACGGGG
ATTTCCAAGTCTCCACCCCATTGACGTCAATGGGAGTTTGTTTTGGCACCAAAATCAACGGGACTTTCCA
AAATGTCGTAACAACTCCGCCCCATTGACGCAAATGGGCGGTAGGCGTGTACGGTGGGAGGTCTATATAA
GCAGAGCTGGTTTAGTGAACCGTCAGATCCGCTAGCGCTACCGGACTCAGATCTCGAGCTCAAGCTTCGA
ATTCTGCAGTCGACGGTACCACCATGCGGGGGGGGCACAAAGGGGGTCGCTGTGCCTGTCCCCGTGTGAT
CCGAAAAGTGCTGGCAAAATGCGGCTGCTGCTTCGCCCGGGATCCACCGGTCGCCACCATGGTGAGCAAG
GGCGAGGAGCTGTTCACCGGGGTGGTGCCCATCCTGGTCGAGCTGGACGGCGACGTAAACGGCCACAAGT
TCAGCGTGTCCGGCGAGGGCGAGGGCGATGCCACCTACGGCAAGCTGACCCTGAAGTTCATCTGCACCAC
CGGCAAGCTGCCCGTGCCCTGGCCCACCCTCGTGACCACCCTGTCCTGGGGCGTGCAGTGCTTCGCCCGC
TACCCCGACCACATGAAGCAGCACGACTTCTTCAAGTCCGCCATGCCCGAAGGCTACGTCCAGGAGCGCA
CCATCTTCTTCAAGGACGACGGCAACTACAAGACCCGCGCCGAGGTGAAGTTCGAGGGCGACACCCTGGT
GAACCGCATCGAGCTGAAGGGCATCGACTTCAAGGAGGACGGCAACATCCTGGGGCACAAGCTGGAGTAC
AACTACTTTAGCGACAACGTCTATATCACCGCCGACAAGCAGAAGAACGGCATCAAGGCCAACTTCAAGA
TCCGCCACAACATCGAGGACGGCGGCGTGCAGCTCGCCGACCACTACCAGCAGAACACCCCCATCGGCGA
CGGCCCCGTGCTGCTGCCCGACAACCACTACCTGAGCACCCAGTCCAAGCTGAGCAAAGACCCCAACGAG
AAGCGCGATCACATGGTCCTGCTGGAGTTCGTGACCGCCGCCGGGATCACTCTCGGCATGGACGAGCTGT
ACAAGTAAAGCGGCCGCGACTCTAGATCATAATCAGCCATACCACATTTGTAGAGGTTTTACTTGCTTTA
AAAAACCTCCCACACCTCCCCCTGAACCTGAAACATAAAATGAATGCAATTGTTGTTGTTAACTTGTTTA
TTGCAGCTTATAATGGTTACAAATAAAGCAATAGCATCACAAATTTCACAAATAAAGCATTTTTTTCACT
GCATTCTAGTTGTGGTTTGTCCAAACTCATCAATGTATCTTAAGGCGTAAATTGTAAGCGTTAATATTTT
GTTAAAATTCGCGTTAAATTTTTGTTAAATCAGCTCATTTTTTAACCAATAGGCCGAAATCGGCAAAATC
CCTTATAAATCAAAAGAATAGACCGAGATAGGGT
[37 nt withheld, positions 1855-1891]
AAAGAACGTGGACTCCAACGTCAAAGG
[49 nt withheld, positions 1919-1967]
T
[91 nt withheld, positions 1969-2059]
G
[124 nt withheld, positions 2061-2184]
CAGGTGGCACTTTTCGGGGAAATGTGCGCGGAACCCCTATTTGTTTATTTTTCTAAATACATTCAAATAT
GTATCCGCTCATGAGACAATAACCCTGATAAATGCTTCAATAATATTGAAAAAGGAAGAGTCCTGAGGCG
GAAAGAACCAGCTGTGGAATGTGTGTCAGTTAGGGTGTGGAAAGTCCCCAGGCTCCCCAGCAGGCAGAAG
TATGCAAAGCATGCATCTCAATTAGTCAGCAACCAGGTGTGGAAAGTCCCCAGGCTCCCCAGCAGGCAGA
AGTATGCAAAGCATGCATCTCAATTAGTCAGCAACCATAGTCCCGCCCCTAACTCCGCCCATCCCGCCCC
TAACTCCGCCCAGTTCCGCCCATTCTCCGCCCCATGGCTGACTAATTTTTTTTATTTATGCAGAGGCCGA
GGCCGCCTCGGCCTCTGAGCTATTCCAGAAGTAGTGAGGAGGCTTTTTTGGAGGCCTAGGCTTTTGCAAA
GATCGATCAAGAGACAGGATGAGGATCGTTTCGCATGATTGAACAAGATGGATTGCACGCAGGTTCTCCG
GCCGCTTGGGTGGAGAGGCTATTCGGCTATGACTGGGCACAACAGACAATCGGCTGCTCTGATGCCGCCG
TGTTCCGGCTGTCAGCGCAGGGGCGCCCGGTTCTTTTTGTCAAGACCGACCTGTCCGGTGCCCTGAATGA
ACTGCAAGACGAGGCAGCGCGGCTATCGTGGCTGGCCACGACGGGCGTTCCTTGCGCAGCTGTGCTCGAC
GTTGTCACTGAAGCGGGAAGGGACTGGCTGCTATTGGGCGAAGTGCCGGGGCAGGATCTCCTGTCATCTC
ACCTTGCTCCTGCCGAGAAAGTATCCATCATGGCTGATGCAATGCGGCGGCTGCATACGCTTGATCCGGC
TACCTGCCCATTCGACCACCAAGCGAAACATCGCATCGAGCGAGCACGTACTCGGATGGAAGCCGGTCTT
GTCGATCAGGATGATCTGGACGAAGAGCATCAGGGGCTCGCGCCAGCCGAACTGTTCGCCAGGCTCAAGG
CGAGCATGCCCGACGGCGAGGATCTCGTCGTGACCCATGGCGATGCCTGCTTGCCGAATATCATGGTGGA
AAATGGCCGCTTTTCTGGATTCATCGACTGTGGCCGGCTGGGTGTGGCGGACCGCTATCAGGACATAGCG
TTGGCTACCCGTGATATTGCTGAAGAGCTTGGCGGCGAATGGGCTGACCGCTTCCTCGTGCTTTACGGTA
TCGCCGCTCCCGATTCGCAGCGCATCGCCTTCTATCGCCTTCTTGACGAGTTCTTCTGAGCGGGACTCTG
GGGTTCGAAATGACCGACCAAGCGACGCCCAACCTGCCATCACGAGATTTCGATTCCACCGCCGCCTTCT
ATGAAAGGTTGGGCTTCGGAATCGTTTTCCGGGACGCCGGCTGGATGATCCTCCAGCGCGGGGATCTCAT
GCTGGAGTTCTTCGCCCACCCTAGGGGGAGGCTAACTGAAACACGGAAGGAGACAATACCGGAAGGAACC
CGCGCTATGACGGCAATAAAAAGACAGAATAAAACGCACGGTGTTGGGTCGTTTGTTCATAAACGCGGGG
TTCGGTCCCAGGGCTGGCACTCTGTCGATACCCCACCGAGACCCCATTGGGGCCAATACGCCCGCGTTTC
TTCCTTTTCCCCACCCCACCCCCCAAGTTCGGGTGAAGGCCCAGGGCTCGCAGCCAACGTCGGGGCGGCA
GGCCCTGCCATAGCCTCAGGTTACTCATATATACTTTAGATTGATTTAAAACTTCATTTTTAATTTAAAA
GGATCTAGGTGAAGATCCTTTTTGATAATCTCATGACCAAAATCCCTTAACGTGAGTTTTCGTTCCACTG
AGCGTCAGACCCCGTAGAAAAGATCAAAGGATCTTCTTGAGATCCTTTTTTTCTGCGCGTAATCTGCTGC
TTGCAAACAAAAAAACCACCGCTACCAGCGGTGGTTTGTTTGCCGGATCAAGAGCTACCAACTCTTTTTC
CGAAGGTAACTGGCTTCAGCAGAGCGCAGATACCAAATACTGTTCTTCTAGTGTAGCCGTAGTTAGGCCA
CCACTTCAAGAACTCTGTAGCACCGCCTACATACCTCGCTCTGCTAATCCTGTTACCAGTGGCTGCTGCC
AGTGGCGATAAGTCGTGTCTTACCGGGTTGGACTCAAGACGATAGTTACCGGATAAGGCGCAGCGGTCGG
GCTGAACGGGGGGTTCGTGCACACAGCCCAGCTTGGAGCGAACGACCTACACCGAACTGAGATACCTACA
GCGTGAGCTATGAGAAAGCGCCACGCTTCCCGAAGGGAGAAAGGCGGACAGGTATCCGGTAAGCGGCAGG
GTCGGAACAGGAGAGCGCACGAGGGAGCTTCCAGGGGGAAACGCCTGGTATCTTTATAGTCCTGTCGGGT
TTCGCCACCTCTGACTTGAGCGTCGATTTTTGTGATGCTCGTCAGGGGGGCGGAGCCTATGGAAAAACGC
CAGCAACGCGGCCTTTTTACGGTTCCTGGCCTTTTGCTGGCCTTTTGCTCACATGTTCTTTCCTGCGTTA
TCCCCTGATTCTGTGGATAACCGTATTACCGCCATGCAT
