Features (pLannotate 1.2.2; 15 found; start..end, strand, type, name):
     61..364     +  enhancer       CMV enhancer: human cytomegalovirus immediate early enhancer
    365..568     +  promoter       CMV promoter: human cytomegalovirus (CMV) immediate early promoter
    591..650     +  misc_feature   MCS (fragment): multiple cloning site
    654..740     +  CDS            palmitoylation signal: palmitoylation signal consisting of the first 29 amino acids of p63RhoGEF (Goedhart et al., 2013)
    759..1478    +  CDS            mTurquoise2: enhanced monomeric variant of CFP (Goedhart et al., 2012) mammalian codon-optimized
   1495..1578    +  CDS            large T antigen (fragment): large T antigen from SV40 (simian virus 40)
   1601..1722    +  polyA_signal   SV40 poly(A) signal: SV40 polyadenylation signal
   1756..2184    -  rep_origin     f1 ori (sequence partly withheld): f1 bacteriophage origin of replication; arrow indicates direction of (+) strand synthesis
   2211..2315    +  promoter       AmpR promoter: bla
   2317..2674    +  promoter       SV40 promoter: SV40 enhancer and early promoter
   2709..3503    +  CDS            NeoR/KanR: aminoglycoside phosphotransferase from Tn5; aph(3')-II (or nptII); confers resistance to neomycin, kanamycin, and G418 (Geneticin®)
   3524..3676    +  CDS            ble (fragment): BLE_KLEPN - Experimental evidence at protein level: Swiss-Prot protein existence level 1. Binding protein with a strong affinity to the bleomycin family of antibiotics. Binds to CL990; an antimitotic-antibiotic compound. From Klebsiella pneumoniae.
   3735..3782    +  polyA_signal   HSV TK poly(A) signal: herpes simplex virus thymidine kinase polyadenylation signal (Cole and Stacy, 1985)
   3873..3889    -  polyA_signal   bGH poly(A) signal (fragment): bovine growth hormone polyadenylation signal
   4111..4699    +  rep_origin     ori: high-copy-number ColE1/pMB1/pBR322/pUC origin of replication
>Addgene plasmid #36209 | pPalmitoyl-mTurquoise2 | analyzer sequence | sequence record 44971
TAGTTATTAATAGTAATCAATTACGGGGTCATTAGTTCATAGCCCATATATGGAGTTCCGCGTTACATAA
CTTACGGTAAATGGCCCGCCTGGCTGACCGCCCAACGACCCCCGCCCATTGACGTCAATAATGACGTATG
TTCCCATAGTAACGCCAATAGGGACTTTCCATTGACGTCAATGGGTGGAGTATTTACGGTAAACTGCCCA
CTTGGCAGTACATCAAGTGTATCATATGCCAAGTACGCCCCCTATTGACGTCAATGACGGTAAATGGCCC
GCCTGGCATTATGCCCAGTACATGACCTTATGGGACTTTCCTACTTGGCAGTACATCTACGTATTAGTCA
TCGCTATTACCATGGTGATGCGGTTTTGGCAGTACATCAATGGGCGTGGATAGCGGTTTGACTCACGGGG
ATTTCCAAGTCTCCACCCCATTGACGTCAATGGGAGTTTGTTTTGGCACCAAAATCAACGGGACTTTCCA
AAATGTCGTAACAACTCCGCCCCATTGACGCAAATGGGCGGTAGGCGTGTACGGTGGGAGGTCTATATAA
GCAGAGCTGGTTTAGTGAACCGTCAGATCCGCTAGCGCTACCGGACTCAGATCTCGAGCTCAAGCTTCGA
ATTCTGCAGTCGACGGTACCACCATGCGGGGGGGGCACAAAGGGGGTCGCTGTGCCTGTCCCCGTGTGAT
CCGAAAAGTGCTGGCAAAATGCGGCTGCTGCTTCGCCCGGGATCCACCGGTCGCCACCATGGTGAGCAAG
GGCGAGGAGCTGTTCACCGGGGTGGTGCCCATCCTGGTCGAGCTGGACGGCGACGTAAACGGCCACAAGT
TCAGCGTGTCCGGCGAGGGCGAGGGCGATGCCACCTACGGCAAGCTGACCCTGAAGTTCATCTGCACCAC
CGGCAAGCTGCCCGTGCCCTGGCCCACCCTCGTGACCACCCTGTCCTGGGGCGTGCAGTGCTTCGCCCGC
TACCCCGACCACATGAAGCAGCACGACTTCTTCAAGTCCGCCATGCCCGAAGGCTACGTCCAGGAGCGCA
CCATCTTCTTCAAGGACGACGGCAACTACAAGACCCGCGCCGAGGTGAAGTTCGAGGGCGACACCCTGGT
GAACCGCATCGAGCTGAAGGGCATCGACTTCAAGGAGGACGGCAACATCCTGGGGCACAAGCTGGAGTAC
AACTACTTTAGCGACAACGTCTATATCACCGCCGACAAGCAGAAGAACGGCATCAAGGCCAACTTCAAGA
TCCGCCACAACATCGAGGACGGCGGCGTGCAGCTCGCCGACCACTACCAGCAGAACACCCCCATCGGCGA
CGGCCCCGTGCTGCTGCCCGACAACCACTACCTGAGCACCCAGTCCAAGCTGAGCAAAGACCCCAACGAG
AAGCGCGATCACATGGTCCTGCTGGAGTTCGTGACCGCCGCCGGGATCACTCTCGGCATGGACGAGCTGT
ACAAGTAAAGCGGCCGCGACTCTAGATCATAATCAGCCATACCACATTTGTAGAGGTTTTACTTGCTTTA
AAAAACCTCCCACACCTCCCCCTGAACCTGAAACATAAAATGAATGCAATTGTTGTTGTTAACTTGTTTA
TTGCAGCTTATAATGGTTACAAATAAAGCAATAGCATCACAAATTTCACAAATAAAGCATTTTTTTCACT
GCATTCTAGTTGTGGTTTGTCCAAACTCATCAATGTATCTTAAGGCGTAAATTGTAAGCGTTAATATTTT
GTTAAAATTCGCGTTAAATTTTTGTTAAATCAGCTCATTTTTTAACCAATAGGCCGAAATCGGCAAAATC
CCTTATAAATCAAAAGAATAGACCGAGATAGGGT
[37 nt withheld, positions 1855-1891]
AAAGAACGTGGACTCCAACGTCAAAGG
[49 nt withheld, positions 1919-1967]
T
[91 nt withheld, positions 1969-2059]
G
[124 nt withheld, positions 2061-2184]
CAGGTGGCACTTTTCGGGGAAATGTGCGCGGAACCCCTATTTGTTTATTTTTCTAAATACATTCAAATAT
GTATCCGCTCATGAGACAATAACCCTGATAAATGCTTCAATAATATTGAAAAAGGAAGAGTCCTGAGGCG
GAAAGAACCAGCTGTGGAATGTGTGTCAGTTAGGGTGTGGAAAGTCCCCAGGCTCCCCAGCAGGCAGAAG
TATGCAAAGCATGCATCTCAATTAGTCAGCAACCAGGTGTGGAAAGTCCCCAGGCTCCCCAGCAGGCAGA
AGTATGCAAAGCATGCATCTCAATTAGTCAGCAACCATAGTCCCGCCCCTAACTCCGCCCATCCCGCCCC
TAACTCCGCCCAGTTCCGCCCATTCTCCGCCCCATGGCTGACTAATTTTTTTTATTTATGCAGAGGCCGA
GGCCGCCTCGGCCTCTGAGCTATTCCAGAAGTAGTGAGGAGGCTTTTTTGGAGGCCTAGGCTTTTGCAAA
GATCGATCAAGAGACAGGATGAGGATCGTTTCGCATGATTGAACAAGATGGATTGCACGCAGGTTCTCCG
GCCGCTTGGGTGGAGAGGCTATTCGGCTATGACTGGGCACAACAGACAATCGGCTGCTCTGATGCCGCCG
TGTTCCGGCTGTCAGCGCAGGGGCGCCCGGTTCTTTTTGTCAAGACCGACCTGTCCGGTGCCCTGAATGA
ACTGCAAGACGAGGCAGCGCGGCTATCGTGGCTGGCCACGACGGGCGTTCCTTGCGCAGCTGTGCTCGAC
GTTGTCACTGAAGCGGGAAGGGACTGGCTGCTATTGGGCGAAGTGCCGGGGCAGGATCTCCTGTCATCTC
ACCTTGCTCCTGCCGAGAAAGTATCCATCATGGCTGATGCAATGCGGCGGCTGCATACGCTTGATCCGGC
TACCTGCCCATTCGACCACCAAGCGAAACATCGCATCGAGCGAGCACGTACTCGGATGGAAGCCGGTCTT
GTCGATCAGGATGATCTGGACGAAGAGCATCAGGGGCTCGCGCCAGCCGAACTGTTCGCCAGGCTCAAGG
CGAGCATGCCCGACGGCGAGGATCTCGTCGTGACCCATGGCGATGCCTGCTTGCCGAATATCATGGTGGA
AAATGGCCGCTTTTCTGGATTCATCGACTGTGGCCGGCTGGGTGTGGCGGACCGCTATCAGGACATAGCG
TTGGCTACCCGTGATATTGCTGAAGAGCTTGGCGGCGAATGGGCTGACCGCTTCCTCGTGCTTTACGGTA
TCGCCGCTCCCGATTCGCAGCGCATCGCCTTCTATCGCCTTCTTGACGAGTTCTTCTGAGCGGGACTCTG
GGGTTCGAAATGACCGACCAAGCGACGCCCAACCTGCCATCACGAGATTTCGATTCCACCGCCGCCTTCT
ATGAAAGGTTGGGCTTCGGAATCGTTTTCCGGGACGCCGGCTGGATGATCCTCCAGCGCGGGGATCTCAT
GCTGGAGTTCTTCGCCCACCCTAGGGGGAGGCTAACTGAAACACGGAAGGAGACAATACCGGAAGGAACC
CGCGCTATGACGGCAATAAAAAGACAGAATAAAACGCACGGTGTTGGGTCGTTTGTTCATAAACGCGGGG
TTCGGTCCCAGGGCTGGCACTCTGTCGATACCCCACCGAGACCCCATTGGGGCCAATACGCCCGCGTTTC
TTCCTTTTCCCCACCCCACCCCCCAAGTTCGGGTGAAGGCCCAGGGCTCGCAGCCAACGTCGGGGCGGCA
GGCCCTGCCATAGCCTCAGGTTACTCATATATACTTTAGATTGATTTAAAACTTCATTTTTAATTTAAAA
GGATCTAGGTGAAGATCCTTTTTGATAATCTCATGACCAAAATCCCTTAACGTGAGTTTTCGTTCCACTG
AGCGTCAGACCCCGTAGAAAAGATCAAAGGATCTTCTTGAGATCCTTTTTTTCTGCGCGTAATCTGCTGC
TTGCAAACAAAAAAACCACCGCTACCAGCGGTGGTTTGTTTGCCGGATCAAGAGCTACCAACTCTTTTTC
CGAAGGTAACTGGCTTCAGCAGAGCGCAGATACCAAATACTGTCCTTCTAGTGTAGCCGTAGTTAGGCCA
CCACTTCAAGAACTCTGTAGCACCGCCTACATACCTCGCTCTGCTAATCCTGTTACCAGTGGCTGCTGCC
AGTGGCGATAAGTCGTGTCTTACCGGGTTGGACTCAAGACGATAGTTACCGGATAAGGCGCAGCGGTCGG
GCTGAACGGGGGGTTCGTGCACACAGCCCAGCTTGGAGCGAACGACCTACACCGAACTGAGATACCTACA
GCGTGAGCTATGAGAAAGCGCCACGCTTCCCGAAGGGAGAAAGGCGGACAGGTATCCGGTAAGCGGCAGG
GTCGGAACAGGAGAGCGCACGAGGGAGCTTCCAGGGGGAAACGCCTGGTATCTTTATAGTCCTGTCGGGT
TTCGCCACCTCTGACTTGAGCGTCGATTTTTGTGATGCTCGTCAGGGGGGCGGAGCCTATGGAAAAACGC
CAGCAACGCGGCCTTTTTACGGTTCCTGGCCTTTTGCTGGCCTTTTGCTCACATGTTCTTTCCTGCGTTA
TCCCCTGATTCTGTGGATAACCGTATTACCGCCATGCAT
