>Addgene plasmid #36209 | pPalmitoyl-mTurquoise2 | addgene partial sequence | sequence record 91374 | SV40pA-R 5'-GAAATTTGTGATGCTATTGC-3'
CATAAACAAGTTAACAACAACAATTGCATTCATTTTATGTTTCAGGTTCAGGGGGAGGTGTGGGAGGTTT
TTTAAAGCAAGTAAAACCTCTACAAATGTGGTATGGCTGATTATGATCTAGAGTCGCGGCCGCTTTACTT
GTACAGCTCGTCCATGCCGAGAGTGATCCCGGCGGCGGTCACGAACTCCAGCAGGACCATGTGATCGCGC
TTCTCGTTGGGGTCTTTGCTCAGCTTGGACTGGGTGCTCAGGTAGTGGTTGTCGGGCAGCAGCACGGGGC
CGTCGCCGATGGGGGTGTTCTGCTGGTAGTGGTCGGCGAGCTGCACGCCGCCGTCCTCGATGTTGTGGCG
GATCTTGAAGTTGGCCTTGATGCCGTTCTTCTGCTTGTCGGCGGTGATATAGACGTTGTCGCTAAAGTAG
TTGTACTCCAGCTTGTGCCCCAGGATGTTGCCGTCCTCCTTGAAGTCGATGCCCTTCAGCTCGATGCGGT
TCACCAGGGTGTCGCCCTCGAACTTCACCTCGGCGCGGGTCTTGTAGTTGCCGTCGTCCTTGAAGAAGAT
GGTGCGCTCCTGGACGTAGCCTTCGGGCATGGCGGACTTGAAGAAGTCGTGCTGCTTCATGTGGTCGGGG
TAGCGGGCGAAGCACTGCACGCCCCAGGACAGGGTGGTCACGAGGGTGGGCCAGGGCACGGGCAGCTTGC
CGGTGGTGCAGATGAACTTCAGGGTCAGCT
