>Addgene plasmid #36209 | pPalmitoyl-mTurquoise2 | addgene partial sequence | sequence record 152873 | CMV-F 5'-CGCAAATGGGCGGTAGGCGTG-3'
CTGGTTTAGTGAACCGTCAGATCCGCTAGCGCTACCGGACTCAGATCTCGAGCTCAAGCTTCGAATTCTG
CAGTCGACGGTACCACCATGCGGGGGGGGCACAAAGGGGGTCGCTGTGCCTGTCCCCGTGTGATCCGAAA
AGTGCTGGCAAAATGCGGCTGCTGCTTCGCCCGGGATCCACCGGTCGCCACCATGGTGAGCAAGGGCGAG
GAGCTGTTCACCGGGGTGGTGCCCATCCTGGTCGAGCTGGACGGCGACGTAAACGGCCACAAGTTCAGCG
TGTCCGGCGAGGGCGAGGGCGATGCCACCTACGGCAAGCTGACCCTGAAGTTCATCTGCACCACCGGCAA
GCTGCCCGTGCCCTGGCCCACCCTCGTGACCACCCTGTCCTGGGGCGTGCAGTGCTTCGCCCGCTACCCC
GACCACATGAAGCAGCACGACTTCTTCAAGTCCGCCATGCCCGAAGGCTACGTCCAGGAGCGCACCATCT
TCTTCAAGGACGACGGCAACTACAAGACCCGCGCCGAGGTGAAGTTC
